>Addgene plasmid #144838 | TFORF3362 | addgene full sequence | sequence record 404415 | Addgene NGS Result
TTAATGTAGTCTTATGCAATACTCTTGTAGTCTTGCAACATGGTAACGATGAGTTAGCAACATGCCTTAC
AAGGAGAGAAAAAGCACCGTGCATGCCGATTGGTGGAAGTAAGGTGGTACGATCGTGCCTTATTAGGAAG
GCAACAGACGGGTCTGACATGGATTGGACGAACCACTGAATTGCCGCATTGCAGAGATATTGTATTTAAG
TGCCTAGCTCGATACATAAACGGGTCTCTCTGGTTAGACCAGATCTGAGCCTGGGAGCTCTCTGGCTAAC
TAGGGAACCCACTGCTTAAGCCTCAATAAAGCTTGCCTTGAGTGCTTCAAGTAGTGTGTGCCCGTCTGTT
GTGTGACTCTGGTAACTAGAGATCCCTCAGACCCTTTTAGTCAGTGTGGAAAATCTCTAGCAGTGGCGCC
CGAACAGGGACTTGAAAGCGAAAGGGAAACCAGAGGAGCTCTCTCGACGCAGGACTCGGCTTGCTGAAGC
GCGCACGGCAAGAGGCGAGGGGCGGCGACTGGTGAGTACGCCAAAAATTTTGACTAGCGGAGGCTAGAAG
GAGAGAGATGGGTGCGAGAGCGTCAGTATTAAGCGGGGGAGAATTAGATCGCGATGGGAAAAAATTCGGT
TAAGGCCAGGGGGAAAGAAAAAATATAAATTAAAACATATAGTATGGGCAAGCAGGGAGCTAGAACGATT
CGCAGTTAATCCTGGCCTGTTAGAAACATCAGAAGGCTGTAGACAAATACTGGGACAGCTACAACCATCC
CTTCAGACAGGATCAGAAGAACTTAGATCATTATATAATACAGTAGCAACCCTCTATTGTGTGCATCAAA
GGATAGAGATAAAAGACACCAAGGAAGCTTTAGACAAGATAGAGGAAGAGCAAAACAAAAGTAAGACCAC
CGCACAGCAAGCGGCCGCTGATCTTCAGACCTGGAGGAGGAGATATGAGGGACAATTGGAGAAGTGAATT
ATATAAATATAAAGTAGTAAAAATTGAACCATTAGGAGTAGCACCCACCAAGGCAAAGAGAAGAGTGGTG
CAGAGAGAAAAAAGAGCAGTGGGAATAGGAGCTTTGTTCCTTGGGTTCTTGGGAGCAGCAGGAAGCACTA
TGGGCGCAGCGTCAATGACGCTGACGGTACAGGCCAGACAATTATTGTCTGGTATAGTGCAGCAGCAGAA
CAATTTGCTGAGGGCTATTGAGGCGCAACAGCATCTGTTGCAACTCACAGTCTGGGGCATCAAGCAGCTC
CAGGCAAGAATCCTGGCTGTGGAAAGATACCTAAAGGATCAACAGCTCCTGGGGATTTGGGGTTGCTCTG
GAAAACTCATTTGCACCACTGCTGTGCCTTGGAATGCTAGTTGGAGTAATAAATCTCTGGAACAGATTTG
GAATCACACGACCTGGATGGAGTGGGACAGAGAAATTAACAATTACACAAGCTTAATACACTCCTTAATT
GAAGAATCGCAAAACCAGCAAGAAAAGAATGAACAAGAATTATTGGAATTAGATAAATGGGCAAGTTTGT
GGAATTGGTTTAACATAACAAATTGGCTGTGGTATATAAAATTATTCATAATGATAGTAGGAGGCTTGGT
AGGTTTAAGAATAGTTTTTGCTGTACTTTCTATAGTGAATAGAGTTAGGCAGGGATATTCACCATTATCG
TTTCAGACCCACCTCCCAACCCCGAGGGGACCCATGCATTGCATCTCAATTAGTCAGCAACCAGGTGTGG
AAAGTCCCCAGGCTCCCCAGCAGGCAGAAGTATGCAAAGCATGCGTCTCAATTAGTCAGCAACCATAGTC
CCGCCCCTAACTCCGCCCATCCCGCCCCTAACTCCGCCCAGTTCCGCCCATTCTCCGCCCCATGGCTGAC
TAATTTTTTTTATTTATGCAGAGGCCGAGGCCGCCTCGGCCTCTGAGCTATTCCAGAAGTAGTGAGGAGG
CTTTTTTGGAGGCCTAGGCTTTTGCAAAAAGCTTTCTAGAGGTACCACCGGAGCTTACCATGACCGAGTA
CAAGCCCACGGTGCGCCTCGCCACCCGCGACGACGTCCCCAGGGCCGTACGCACCCTCGCCGCCGCGTTC
GCCGACTACCCCGCCACGCGCCACACCGTCGATCCGGACCGCCACATCGAGCGGGTCACCGAGCTGCAAG
AACTCTTCCTCACGCGCGTCGGGCTCGACATCGGCAAGGTGTGGGTCGCGGACGACGGCGCCGCCGTGGC
GGTCTGGACCACGCCGGAGAGCGTCGAAGCGGGGGCGGTGTTCGCCGAGATCGGCCCGCGCATGGCCGAG
TTGAGCGGTTCCCGGCTGGCCGCGCAGCAACAGATGGAAGGCCTCCTGGCGCCGCACCGGCCCAAGGAGC
CCGCGTGGTTCCTGGCCACCGTCGGCGTCTCGCCCGACCACCAGGGCAAGGGTCTGGGCAGCGCCGTCGT
GCTCCCCGGAGTGGAGGCGGCCGAGCGCGCCGGGGTGCCCGCCTTCCTGGAGACCTCCGCGCCCCGCAAC
CTCCCCTTCTACGAGCGGCTCGGCTTCACCGTCACCGCCGACGTCGAGGTGCCCGAAGGACCGCGCACCT
GGTGCATGACCCGCAAGCCCGGTGCCAGTTAACGAATTCTAGATCTTGAGACAAATGGCAGTATTCATCC
ACAATTTTAAAAGAAAAGGGGGGATTGGGGGGTACAGTGCAGGGGAAAGAATAGTAGACATAATAGCAAC
AGACATACAAACTAAAGAATTACAAAAACAAATTACAAAAATTCAAAATTTTCGGGTTTATTACAGGGAC
AGCAGAGATCCACTTTGGCGCCGGCTCGAGGCCTGCAGGTGCAAAGATGGATAAAGTTTTAAACAGAGAG
GAATCTTTGCAGCTAATGGACCTTCTAGGTCTTGAAAGGAGTGGGAATTGGCTCCGGTGCCCGTCAGTGG
GCAGAGCGCACATCGCCCACAGTCCCCGAGAAGTTGGGGGGAGGGGTCGGCAATTGAACCGGTGCCTAGA
GAAGGTGGCGCGGGGTAAACTGGGAAAGTGATGTCGTGTACTGGCTCCGCCTTTTTCCCGAGGGTGGGGG
AGAACCGTATATAAGTGCAGTAGTCGCCGTGAACGTTCTTTTTCGCAACGGGTTTGCCGCCAGAACACAG
GTAAGTGCCGTGTGTGGTTCCCGCGGGCCTGGCCTCTTTACGGGTTATGGCCCTTGCGTGCCTTGAATTA
CTTCCACCTGGCTGCAGTACGTGATTCTTGATCCCGAGCTTCGGGTTGGAAGTGGGTGGGAGAGTTCGAG
GCCTTGCGCTTAAGGAGCCCCTTCGCCTCGTGCTTGAGTTGAGGCCTGGCCTGGGCGCTGGGGCCGCCGC
GTGCGAATCTGGTGGCACCTTCGCGCCTGTCTCGCTGCTTTCGATAAGTCTCTAGCCATTTAAAATTTTT
GATGACCTGCTGCGACGCTTTTTTTCTGGCAAGATAGTCTTGTAAATGCGGGCCAAGATCTGCACACTGG
TATTTCGGTTTTTGGGGCCGCGGGCGGCGACGGGGCCCGTGCGTCCCAGCGCACATGTTCGGCGAGGCGG
GGCCTGCGAGCGCGGCCACCGAGAATCGGACGGGGGTAGTCTCAAGCTGGCCGGCCTGCTCTGGTGCCTG
GCCTCGCGCCGCCGTGTATCGCCCCGCCCTGGGCGGCAAGGCTGGCCCGGTCGGCACCAGTTGCGTGAGC
GGAAAGATGGCCGCTTCCCGGCCCTGCTGCAGGGAGCTCAAAATGGAGGACGCGGCGCTCGGGAGAGCGG
GCGGGTGAGTCACCCACACAAAGGAAAAGGGCCTTTCCGTCCTCAGCCGTCGCTTCATGTGACTCCACGG
AGTACCGGGCGCCGTCCAGGCACCTCGATTAGTTCTCGAGCTTTTGGAGTACGTCGTCTTTAGGTTGGGG
GGAGGGGTTTTATGCGATGGAGTTTCCCCACACTGAGTGGGTGGAGACTGAAGTTAGGCCAGCTTGGCAC
TTGATGTAATTCTCCTTGGAATTTGCCCTTTTTGAGTTTGGATCTTGGTTCATTCTCAAGCCTCAGACAG
TGGTTCAAAGTTTTTTTCTTCCATTTCAGGTGTCGTGAGGCTAGCATCGATTGATCAACAAGTTTGTACA
AAAAAGTTGGCATGGAGCTGTATGAGACATCCCCCTACTTCTACCAGGAACCCCGCTTCTATGATGGGGA
AAACTACCTGCCTGTCCACCTCCAGGGCTTCGAACCACCAGGCTACGAGCGGACGGAGCTCACCCTGAGC
CCCGAGGCCCCAGGGCCCCTTGAGGACAAGGGGCTGGGGACCCCCGAGCACTGTCCAGGCCAGTGCCTGC
CGTGGGCGTGTAAGGTGTGTAAGAGGAAGTCGGTGTCCGTGGACCGGCGGCGGGCGGCCACACTGAGGGA
GAAGCGCAGGCTCAAGAAGGTGAATGAGGCCTTCGAGGCCCTGAAGAGAAGCACCCTGCTCAACCCCAAC
CAGCGGCTGCCCAAGGTGGAGATCCTGCGCAGTGCCATCCAGTACATCGAGCGCCTCCAGGCCCTGCTCA
GCTCCCTCAACCAGGAGGAGCGTGACCTCCGCTACCGGGGCGGGGGCGGGCCCCAGCCAGGGGTGCCCAG
CGAATGCAGCTCTCACAGCGCCTCCTGCAGTCCAGAGTGGGGCAGTGCACTGGAGTTCAGCGCCAACCCA
GGGGATCATCTGCTCACGGCTGACCCTACAGATGCCCACAACCTGCACTCCCTCACCTCCATCGTGGACA
GCATCACAGTGGAAGATGTGTCTGTGGCCTTCCCAGATGAAACCATGCCCAACTGCCCAACTTTCTTGTA
CAAAGTGGTTGATATCGGTAAGCCTATCCCTAACCCTCTCCTCGGTCTCGATTCTACGTAGTAATGAACT
AGTCCGTAACTTGAAAGTATTTCGATTTCTTGGCTTTATATATCTTGTGGAAAGGACGATTGCTCCTTAA
ATTGTGGCTACACACGCGTTAAGTCGACAATCAACCTCTGGATTACAAAATTTGTGAAAGATTGACTGGT
ATTCTTAACTATGTTGCTCCTTTTACGCTATGTGGATACGCTGCTTTAATGCCTTTGTATCATGCTATTG
CTTCCCGTATGGCTTTCATTTTCTCCTCCTTGTATAAATCCTGGTTGCTGTCTCTTTATGAGGAGTTGTG
GCCCGTTGTCAGGCAACGTGGCGTGGTGTGCACTGTGTTTGCTGACGCAACCCCCACTGGTTGGGGCATT
GCCACCACCTGTCAGCTCCTTTCCGGGACTTTCGCTTTCCCCCTCCCTATTGCCACGGCGGAACTCATCG
CCGCCTGCCTTGCCCGCTGCTGGACAGGGGCTCGGCTGTTGGGCACTGACAATTCCGTGGTGTTGTCGGG
GAAATCATCGTCCTTTCCTTGGCTGCTCGCCTGTGTTGCCACCTGGATTCTGCGCGGGACGTCCTTCTGC
TACGTCCCTTCGGCCCTCAATCCAGCGGACCTTCCTTCCCGCGGCCTGCTGCCGGCTCTGCGGCCTCTTC
CGCGTCTTCGCCTTCGCCCTCAGACGAGTCGGATCTCCCTTTGGGCCGCCTCCCCGCGTCGACTTTAAGA
CCAATGACTTACAAGGCAGCTGTAGATCTTAGCCACTTTTTAAAAGAAAAGGGGGGACTGGAAGGGCTAA
TTCACTCCCAACGAAGACAAGATCTGCTTTTTGCTTGTACTGGGTCTCTCTGGTTAGACCAGATCTGAGC
CTGGGAGCTCTCTGGCTAACTAGGGAACCCACTGCTTAAGCCTCAATAAAGCTTGCCTTGAGTGCTTCAA
GTAGTGTGTGCCCGTCTGTTGTGTGACTCTGGTAACTAGAGATCCCTCAGACCCTTTTAGTCAGTGTGGA
AAATCTCTAGCAGTACGTATAGTAGTTCATGTCATCTTATTATTCAGTATTTATAACTTGCAAAGAAATG
AATATCAGAGAGTGAGAGGAACTTGTTTATTGCAGCTTATAATGGTTACAAATAAAGCAATAGCATCACA
AATTTCACAAATAAAGCATTTTTTTCACTGCATTCTAGTTGTGGTTTGTCCAAACTCATCAATGTATCTT
ATCATGTCTGGCTCTAGCTATCCCGCCCCTAACTCCGCCCATCCCGCCCCTAACTCCGCCCAGTTCCGCC
CATTCTCCGCCCCATGGCTGACTAATTTTTTTTATTTATGCAGAGGCCGAGGCCGCCTCGGCCTCTGAGC
TATTCCAGAAGTAGTGAGGAGGCTTTTTTGGAGGCCTAGGGACGTACCCAATTCGCCCTATAGTGAGTCG
TATTACGCGCGCTCACTGGCCGTCGTTTTACAACGTCGTGACTGGGAAAACCCTGGCGTTACCCAACTTA
ATCGCCTTGCAGCACATCCCCCTTTCGCCAGCTGGCGTAATAGCGAAGAGGCCCGCACCGATCGCCCTTC
CCAACAGTTGCGCAGCCTGAATGGCGAATGGG
[124 nt withheld, positions 6473-6596]
C
[91 nt withheld, positions 6598-6688]
A
[49 nt withheld, positions 6690-6738]
CCTTTGACGTTGGAGTCCACGTTCTTT
[37 nt withheld, positions 6766-6802]
ACCCTATCTCGGTCTATTCTTTTGATTTATAAGGGATTTTGCCGATTTCGGCCTATTGGTTAAAAAATGA
GCTGATTTAACAAAAATTTAACGCGAATTTTAACAAAATATTAACGCTTACAATTTAGGTGGCACTTTTC
GGGGAAATGTGCGCGGAACCCCTATTTGTTTATTTTTCTAAATACATTCAAATATGTATCCGCTCATGAG
ACAATAACCCTGATAAATGCTTCAATAATATTGAAAAAGGAAGAGTATGAGTATTCAACATTTCCGTGTC
GCCCTTATTCCCTTTTTTGCGGCATTTTGCCTTCCTGTTTTTGCTCACCCAGAAACGCTGGTGAAAGTAA
AAGATGCTGAAGATCAGTTGGGTGCACGAGTGGGTTACATCGAACTGGATCTCAACAGCGGTAAGATCCT
TGAGAGTTTTCGCCCCGAAGAACGTTTTCCAATGATGAGCACTTTTAAAGTTCTGCTATGTGGCGCGGTA
TTATCCCGTATTGACGCCGGGCAAGAGCAACTCGGTCGCCGCATACACTATTCTCAGAATGACTTGGTTG
AGTACTCACCAGTCACAGAAAAGCATCTTACGGATGGCATGACAGTAAGAGAATTATGCAGTGCTGCCAT
AACCATGAGTGATAACACTGCGGCCAACTTACTTCTGACAACGATCGGAGGACCGAAGGAGCTAACCGCT
TTTTTGCACAACATGGGGGATCATGTAACTCGCCTTGATCGTTGGGAACCGGAGCTGAATGAAGCCATAC
CAAACGACGAGCGTGACACCACGATGCCTGTAGCAATGGCAACAACGTTGCGCAAACTATTAACTGGCGA
ACTACTTACTCTAGCTTCCCGGCAACAATTAATAGACTGGATGGAGGCGGATAAAGTTGCAGGACCACTT
CTGCGCTCGGCCCTTCCGGCTGGCTGGTTTATTGCTGATAAATCTGGAGCCGGTGAGCGTGGGTCTCGCG
GTATCATTGCAGCACTGGGGCCAGATGGTAAGCCCTCCCGTATCGTAGTTATCTACACGACGGGGAGTCA
GGCAACTATGGATGAACGAAATAGACAGATCGCTGAGATAGGTGCCTCACTGATTAAGCATTGGTAACTG
TCAGACCAAGTTTACTCATATATACTTTAGATTGATTTAAAACTTCATTTTTAATTTAAAAGGATCTAGG
TGAAGATCCTTTTTGATAATCTCATGACCAAAATCCCTTAACGTGAGTTTTCGTTCCACTGAGCGTCAGA
CCCCGTAGAAAAGATCAAAGGATCTTCTTGAGATCCTTTTTTTCTGCGCGTAATCTGCTGCTTGCAAACA
AAAAAACCACCGCTACCAGCGGTGGTTTGTTTGCCGGATCAAGAGCTACCAACTCTTTTTCCGAAGGTAA
CTGGCTTCAGCAGAGCGCAGATACCAAATACTGTTCTTCTAGTGTAGCCGTAGTTAGGCCACCACTTCAA
GAACTCTGTAGCACCGCCTACATACCTCGCTCTGCTAATCCTGTTACCAGTGGCTGCTGCCAGTGGCGAT
AAGTCGTGTCTTACCGGGTTGGACTCAAGACGATAGTTACCGGATAAGGCGCAGCGGTCGGGCTGAACGG
GGGGTTCGTGCACACAGCCCAGCTTGGAGCGAACGACCTACACCGAACTGAGATACCTACAGCGTGAGCT
ATGAGAAAGCGCCACGCTTCCCGAAGGGAGAAAGGCGGACAGGTATCCGGTAAGCGGCAGGGTCGGAACA
GGAGAGCGCACGAGGGAGCTTCCAGGGGGAAACGCCTGGTATCTTTATAGTCCTGTCGGGTTTCGCCACC
TCTGACTTGAGCGTCGATTTTTGTGATGCTCGTCAGGGGGGCGGAGCCTATGGAAAAACGCCAGCAACGC
GGCCTTTTTACGGTTCCTGGCCTTTTGCTGGCCTTTTGCTCACATGTTCTTTCCTGCGTTATCCCCTGAT
TCTGTGGATAACCGTATTACCGCCTTTGAGTGAGCTGATACCGCTCGCCGCAGCCGAACGACCGAGCGCA
GCGAGTCAGTGAGCGAGGAAGCGGAAGAGCGCCCAATACGCAAACCGCCTCTCCCCGCGCGTTGGCCGAT
TCATTAATGCAGCTGGCACGACAGGTTTCCCGACTGGAAAGCGGGCAGTGAGCGCAACGCAATTAATGTG
AGTTAGCTCACTCATTAGGCACCCCAGGCTTTACACTTTATGCTTCCGGCTCGTATGTTGTGTGGAATTG
TGAGCGGATAACAATTTCACACAGGAAACAGCTATGACCATGATTACGCCAAGCGCGCAATTAACCCTCA
CTAAAGGGAACAAAAGCTGGAGCTGCAAGC
Features (pLannotate 1.2.2; 34 found; start..end, strand, type, name):
      5..231     +  promoter       RSV promoter: Rous sarcoma virus enhancer/promoter
    232..412     +  LTR            5' LTR (truncated): truncated 5' long terminal repeat (LTR) from HIV-1
    459..584     +  misc_feature   HIV-1 Ψ: packaging signal of human immunodeficiency virus type 1
    568..931     +  CDS            HIV-1 gag (fragment): gag protein from human immunodeficiency virus 1; gag
   1077..1310    +  misc_feature   RRE: The Rev response element (RRE) of HIV-1 allows for Rev-dependent mRNA export from the nucleus to the cytoplasm.
   1687..1713    +  CDS            Rev (fragment): human immunodeficiency virus 1 (HIV-1) Rev protein; rev; enhances nuclear export of unspliced and incompletely spliced viral mRNAs
   1720..1743    +  promoter       SV40 promoter (fragment): SV40 early promoter
   1744..1815    +  promoter       SV40 promoter (fragment): SV40 enhancer and early promoter
   1839..1974    +  rep_origin     SV40 ori: SV40 origin of replication
   2020..2616    +  CDS            PuroR (fragment): puromycin N-acetyltransferase; pac from Streptomyces; confers resistance to puromycin
   2665..2782    +  misc_feature   cPPT/CTS: central polypurine tract and central termination sequence of HIV-1
   2847..2913    +  CDS            small t antigen (fragment): SV40 (simian virus 40) small t antigen
   2920..4098    +  promoter       EF-1α promoter: strong constitutive promoter for human elongation factor EF-1α
   4119..4136    +  protein_bind   attB1 (fragment): mutant version of attB; core recombination site for the Gateway® BP reaction BP Clonase™
   4142..4813    +  CDS            MYOG: MYOG_HUMAN - Also known as BHLHC3, MYF4. Experimental evidence at protein level: Swiss-Prot protein existence level 1. Acts as a transcriptional activator that promotes transcription of muscle-specific target genes and plays a role in muscle differentiation, cell cycle exit and muscle atrophy. Essential for the development of functional embryonic skeletal fiber muscle differentiation. However is dispensable for postnatal skeletal muscle growth; phosphorylation by CAMK2G inhibits its transcriptional activity in respons to muscle activity. Required for the recruitment of the FACT complex to musc
   4816..4839    -  protein_bind   attB2: mutant version of attB; recombination site for the Gateway® BP reaction BP Clonase™
   4847..4888    +  CDS            V5 tag: epitope tag from simian virus 5
   4904..4957    +  promoter       U6 promoter (fragment): RNA polymerase III promoter for human U6 snRNA
   4999..5587    +  misc_feature   WPRE: woodchuck hepatitis virus posttranscriptional regulatory element
   5638..5657    +  misc_feature   cPPT/CTS (fragment): central polypurine tract and central termination sequence of HIV-1
   5659..5892    +  LTR            3' LTR (ΔU3): self-inactivating 3' long terminal repeat (LTR) from HIV-1
   5970..6091    +  polyA_signal   SV40 poly(A) signal: SV40 polyadenylation signal
   6131..6266    +  rep_origin     SV40 ori: SV40 origin of replication
   6287..6305    -  promoter       T7 promoter: promoter for bacteriophage T7 RNA polymerase
   6313..6468    +  CDS            lacZα (fragment): LacZα fragment of β-galactosidase; lacZ fragment
   6473..6901    +  rep_origin     f1 ori (sequence partly withheld): f1 bacteriophage origin of replication; arrow indicates direction of (+) strand synthesis
   6954..7058    +  promoter       AmpR promoter: bla
   7059..7919    +  CDS            AmpR: β-lactamase; bla; confers resistance to ampicillin, carbenicillin, and related antibiotics
   8090..8678    +  rep_origin     ori: high-copy-number ColE1/pMB1/pBR322/pUC origin of replication
   8861..8953    +  CDS            lacI (fragment): lac repressor; lacI; The lac repressor binds to the lac operator to inhibit transcription in E. coli. This inhibition can be relieved by adding lactose or isopropyl-β-D-thiogalactopyranoside (IPTG).
   8966..8987    +  protein_bind   CAP binding site: CAP binding activates transcription in the presence of cAMP. E. coli catabolite activator protein
   9002..9032    +  promoter       lac promoter: promoter for the E. coli lac operon
   9040..9056    +  protein_bind   lac operator: The lac repressor binds to the lac operator to inhibit transcription in E. coli. This inhibition can be relieved by adding lactose or isopropyl-β-D-thiogalactopyranoside (IPTG). lac repressor encoded by lacI
   9101..9119    +  promoter       T3 promoter: promoter for bacteriophage T3 RNA polymerase
