[The description below was written by a language model from this plasmid's Addgene catalogue record and pLannotate feature annotations shown in this document.]
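Description:
TFORF3362 is a third-generation-style, self-inactivating HIV-1 lentiviral expression plasmid built on the pLX_TRC317 backbone and carrying the human myogenin (MYOG) open reading frame. It belongs to a barcoded transcription factor ORF collection. It is maintained in E. coli through a high-copy ColE1/pUC-type origin with ampicillin selection (AmpR), and also contains an f1 origin and remnants of a lac/lacZα cloning region flanked by T7 and T3 promoters. The depositor notes that the plasmid can recombine during propagation, as is common for LTR-containing vectors.

The viral portion starts with an RSV promoter fused to a truncated 5' LTR, which drives genomic RNA production in packaging cells. This is followed by the Ψ packaging signal, a gag fragment, the RRE for Rev-dependent export and a cPPT/CTS element, and it ends with a ΔU3 3' LTR and an SV40 polyadenylation signal. Two expression units lie within the transferred region. In the first, an SV40 early promoter/origin segment drives puromycin N-acetyltransferase for selection of transduced mammalian cells. In the second, the strong constitutive EF-1α promoter drives MYOG, which was inserted by Gateway recombination and is flanked by attB1 and attB2 sites, with a C-terminal V5 epitope tag read through attB2. A WPRE downstream enhances transcript expression.

The catalogue entry describes a unique 24-bp barcode linked to each ORF, although the feature table does not annotate it. The construct is intended for overexpressing MYOG, a bHLH activator of skeletal muscle differentiation, either individually or in pooled screens where barcode readout identifies which transcription factor each cell received, as in directed differentiation studies.
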