Addgene plasmid #144838: TFORF3362
Purpose: Lentiviral vector for overexpressing transcription factor ORFs with unique 24-bp barcodes. Barcodes facilitate identification of transcription factors in pooled screens.
Depositing lab: Feng Zhang. Depositing organization: Broad Institute. Publication: A transcription factor atlas of directed differentiation. Joung J, Ma S, Tay T, Geiger-Schuller KR, Kirchgatterer PC, Verdine VK, Guo B, Arias-Garcia MA, Allen WE, Singh A, Kuksenko O, Abudayyeh OO, Gootenberg JS, Fu Z, Macrae RK, Buenrostro JD, Regev A, Zhang F. Cell. 2023 Jan 5;186(1):209-229.e26. doi: 10.1016/j.cell.2022.11.026. PubMed 36608654.
Backbone
  Vector backbone: pLX_TRC317
  Backbone manufacturer: Broad Institute Genetic Perturbation Platform
  Backbone size w/o insert (bp): 8264
  Vector type: Mammalian Expression, Lentiviral
  Selectable markers: Puromycin
Growth in bacteria
  Bacterial resistance: Ampicillin, 100 μg/mL
  Growth temperature: 37°C
  Growth strain: NEB Stable
  Copy number: High Copy
Gene/Insert
  Gene/Insert name: MYOG
  Species: H. sapiens (human)
  Insert size (bp): 878
  Entrez Gene: MYOG (a.k.a. MYF4, bHLHc3, myf-4)
  Promoter: EF1a
  Tag / fusion protein: V5 (C terminal on insert)
  Cloning method: Gateway Cloning
  Sequencing primers: 5′ GGGTGGAGACTGAAGTTAGGCCAG; 3′ CACATAGCGTAAAAGGAGCAACATAG
Resource information
  A portion of this plasmid was derived from a plasmid made by: Broad Institute Genetic Perturbation Platform
Terms and licenses: Academic/Nonprofit Terms; Industry Terms: Not Available to Industry
Depositor comments: NM_002479.5 Please test multiple small colonies in case of plasmid recombination. To make this collection available in a timely manner, a portion of this collection was not fully sequenced by Addgene. If an Addgene verified full plasmid sequence is not available, please contact us prior to placing an order to request the full sequence.
How to cite: TFORF3362 was a gift from Feng Zhang (Addgene plasmid # 144838 ; http://n2t.net/addgene:144838 ; RRID:Addgene_144838)
