>Addgene plasmid #144838 | TFORF3362 | depositor partial sequence | sequence record 286629 | Insert
ATCGATTGATCAACAAGTTTGTACAAAAAAGTTGGCATGGAGCTGTATGAGACATCCCCCTACTTCTACC
AGGAACCCCGCTTCTATGATGGGGAAAACTACCTGCCTGTCCACCTCCAGGGCTTCGAACCACCAGGCTA
CGAGCGGACGGAGCTCACCCTGAGCCCCGAGGCCCCAGGGCCCCTTGAGGACAAGGGGCTGGGGACCCCC
GAGCACTGTCCAGGCCAGTGCCTGCCGTGGGCGTGTAAGGTGTGTAAGAGGAAGTCGGTGTCCGTGGACC
GGCGGCGGGCGGCCACACTGAGGGAGAAGCGCAGGCTCAAGAAGGTGAATGAGGCCTTCGAGGCCCTGAA
GAGAAGCACCCTGCTCAACCCCAACCAGCGGCTGCCCAAGGTGGAGATCCTGCGCAGTGCCATCCAGTAC
ATCGAGCGCCTCCAGGCCCTGCTCAGCTCCCTCAACCAGGAGGAGCGTGACCTCCGCTACCGGGGCGGGG
GCGGGCCCCAGCCAGGGGTGCCCAGCGAATGCAGCTCTCACAGCGCCTCCTGCAGTCCAGAGTGGGGCAG
TGCACTGGAGTTCAGCGCCAACCCAGGGGATCATCTGCTCACGGCTGACCCTACAGATGCCCACAACCTG
CACTCCCTCACCTCCATCGTGGACAGCATCACAGTGGAAGATGTGTCTGTGGCCTTCCCAGATGAAACCA
TGCCCAACTGCCCAACTTTCTTGTACAAAGTGGTTGATATCGGTAAGCCTATCCCTAACCCTCTCCTCGG
TCTCGATTCTACGTAGTAATGAACTAGTCCGTAACTTGAAAGTATTTCGATTTCTTGGCTTTATATATCT
TGTGGAAAGGACGATTGCTCCTTAAATTGTGGCTACAC
