>Addgene plasmid #144838 | TFORF3362 | depositor partial sequence | sequence record 286630 | Barcode
TTGCTCCTTAAATTGTGGCTACAC
